Addgene plasmid #184821: TOPO-nmba
Purpose: Used to synthesize RNA probe for in situ hybridization for nmba
Depositing lab: Marnie Halpern. Depositing organization: Dartmouth College and Medical School. Publication: Genetically defined nucleus incertus neurons differ in connectivity and function. Spikol ED, Cheng J, Macurak M, Subedi A, Halpern ME. Elife. 2024 May 31;12:RP89516. doi: 10.7554/eLife.89516. PubMed 38819436.
Backbone
  Vector backbone: pCRII-TOPO
  Backbone manufacturer: Invitrogen
  Backbone size w/o insert (bp): 4000
  Total vector size (bp): 4393
  Vector type: template for synthesis of nmba probe
Growth in bacteria
  Bacterial resistance: Kanamycin, 50 μg/mL
  Growth temperature: 37°C
  Growth strain: DH5alpha
  Copy number: Unknown
Gene/Insert
  Gene/Insert name: nmba
  Species: D. rerio (zebrafish)
  Insert size (bp): 393
  Entrez Gene: nmba (a.k.a. si:dkey-77f17.8)
  Cloning method: TOPO Cloning
  Sequencing primers: 5′ M13R; 3′ M13F
Terms and licenses: Academic/Nonprofit Terms; Industry Terms: Not Available to Industry
Depositor comments: Please visit https://www.biorxiv.org/content/10.1101/2022.04.07.487414v1 for bioRxiv preprint.
How to cite: TOPO-nmba was a gift from Marnie Halpern (Addgene plasmid # 184821 ; http://n2t.net/addgene:184821 ; RRID:Addgene_184821)
