[The description below was written by a language model from this plasmid's Addgene catalogue record and pLannotate feature annotations shown in this document.]
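Description:
TOPO-nmba is a bacterial cloning plasmid built on the Invitrogen pCRII-TOPO backbone that serves as a template for in vitro transcription of RNA probes against zebrafish (Danio rerio) nmba, a neuromedin B gene. A roughly 393 bp nmba fragment was introduced by TOPO cloning into the site that interrupts the lacZα region. The annotation software recognised part of the insert by its similarity to mammalian neuromedin B, which is consistent with the stated insert identity. The catalogue lists a total size of about 4.4 kb, and the sequenced record is slightly shorter at 4,366 nt.

The insert is flanked by opposing bacteriophage promoters, with SP6 upstream reading forward and T7 downstream reading in reverse. Either strand can therefore be transcribed by the matching polymerase to make antisense probe or sense control RNA. In the sequenced orientation the neuromedin B-like coding segment lies on the same strand as the SP6 promoter, which suggests that T7 would produce the antisense strand, although the record does not say which polymerase the depositors used. Upstream lie the lac promoter, lac operator and CAP binding site, along with a lacI remnant, all standard parts of the backbone's blue/white screening cassette. M13 primer sites outside the cloning region are listed for sequencing.

The plasmid replicates in E. coli from a high-copy ColE1/pUC-type origin and also carries an f1 origin for single-stranded DNA production. It encodes both a Tn5-derived neomycin/kanamycin phosphotransferase and β-lactamase, and kanamycin is the selection listed. Its recorded purpose is the synthesis of riboprobes for in situ hybridization to map nmba expression, in connection with a study of genetically defined nucleus incertus neurons.
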