Features (pLannotate 1.2.2; 14 found; start..end, strand, type, name):
      2..94      +  CDS            lacI (fragment): lac repressor; lacI; The lac repressor binds to the lac operator to inhibit transcription in E. coli. This inhibition can be relieved by adding lactose or isopropyl-β-D-thiogalactopyranoside (IPTG).
    107..128     +  protein_bind   CAP binding site: CAP binding activates transcription in the presence of cAMP. E. coli catabolite activator protein
    143..173     +  promoter       lac promoter: promoter for the E. coli lac operon
    181..197     +  protein_bind   lac operator: The lac repressor binds to the lac operator to inhibit transcription in E. coli. This inhibition can be relieved by adding lactose or isopropyl-β-D-thiogalactopyranoside (IPTG). lac repressor encoded by lacI
    239..257     +  promoter       SP6 promoter: promoter for bacteriophage SP6 RNA polymerase
    418..504     +  CDS            NMB (fragment): NMB_PIG - Experimental evidence at protein level: Swiss-Prot protein existence level 1. Stimulates smooth muscle contraction in a manner similar to that of bombesin. From Sus scrofa (Pig).
    800..818     -  promoter       T7 promoter: promoter for bacteriophage T7 RNA polymerase
    821..978     +  CDS            lacZα (fragment): LacZα fragment of β-galactosidase; lacZ fragment
    982..1410    +  rep_origin     f1 ori (sequence partly withheld): f1 bacteriophage origin of replication; arrow indicates direction of (+) strand synthesis
   1423..1722    +  CDS            tnpA (fragment): TN5P_ECOLX - Also known as tnp. Experimental evidence at protein level: Swiss-Prot protein existence level 1. Mediates transposition of transposon Tn5 by a 'cut and paste' mechanism. First, the monomeric transposase binds the 19 bp inverted DNA repeats flanking the transposon. Then, dimerization of the DNA- bound transposase creates a synaptic DNA complex. After nicking of the first DNA strand, excision of the transposon proceeds through a series of intermediates. The transposase then mediates the insertion of the transposon at a new site by strand transfer. The activity of the wild- type tran
   1754..2545    +  CDS            neo: KKA2_KLEPN - Also known as kan, nptII. Experimental evidence at protein level: Swiss-Prot protein existence level 1. Resistance to kanamycin, neomycin, paromomycin, ribostamycin, butirosin and gentamicin B. From Klebsiella pneumoniae.
   2549..2565    +  promoter       AmpR promoter (fragment): bla
   2566..3426    +  CDS            AmpR: β-lactamase; bla; confers resistance to ampicillin, carbenicillin, and related antibiotics
   3597..4185    +  rep_origin     ori: high-copy-number ColE1/pMB1/pBR322/pUC origin of replication
>Addgene plasmid #184821 | TOPO-nmba | addgene full sequence | sequence record 366113 | Addgene NGS Result
AGCGCCCAATACGCAAACCGCCTCTCCCCGCGCGTTGGCCGATTCATTAATGCAGCTGGCACGACAGGTT
TCCCGACTGGAAAGCGGGCAGTGAGCGCAACGCAATTAATGTGAGTTAGCTCACTCATTAGGCACCCCAG
GCTTTACACTTTATGCTTCCGGCTCGTATGTTGTGTGGAATTGTGAGCGGATAACAATTTCACACAGGAA
ACAGCTATGACCATGATTACGCCAAGCTATTTAGGTGACACTATAGAATACTCAAGCTATGCATCAAGCT
TGGTACCGAGCTCGGATCCACTAGTAACGGCCGCCAGTGTGCTGGAATTCGCCCTTATGGCTGATGATGG
ACATTGCAAATATACATTGTTATTCGCGCTCATAATGCTTTTCAACGTATCACTGTGCACTTCAGTCAGT
CTCGATTTAACGGAGCTGCGAAATAAAGTTTCGAAAATAAAAGTGCATCCACGTGGAAATCTTTGGGCAA
CAGGTCATTTTATGGGCAAAAAGAGCATTTCAAACAGCCAGCTCCAGGATTCCCCGTTCCCCGTAAAACC
AGATAGGAATATTATGGGAGAATCAGGGAGTTCAGAGGATTTGAAGGAGCTCATCACTCAGGAGATGCTG
AAAATTGCTCTTCAGGCTCAGCTTGAAGATCCAAAAAGGACACGAGATGTTTATAATCAGGTGATTAGGG
AGATATTTAAAGAATTGGCCAACAGGATGAAGGGCGAATTCTGCAGATATCCATCACACTGGCGGCCGCT
CGAGCATGCATCTAGAGGGCCCAATTCGCCCTATAGTGAGTCGTATTACAATTCACTGGCCGTCGTTTTA
CAACGTCGTGACTGGGAAAACCCTGGCGTTACCCAACTTAATCGCCTTGCAGCACATCCCCCTTTCGCCA
GCTGGCGTAATAGCGAAGAGGCCCGCACCGATCGCCCTTCCCAACAGTTGCGCAGCCTGAATGGCGAATG
G
[124 nt withheld, positions 982-1105]
C
[91 nt withheld, positions 1107-1197]
A
[49 nt withheld, positions 1199-1247]
CCTTTGACGTTGGAGTCCACGTTCTTT
[37 nt withheld, positions 1275-1311]
ACCCTATCTCGGTCTATTCTTTTGATTTATAAGGGATTTTGCCGATTTCGGCCTATTGGTTAAAAAATGA
GCTGATTTAACAAAAATTTAACGCGAATTTTAACAAAATTCAGGGCGCAAGGGCTGCTAAAGGAAGCGGA
ACACGTAGAAAGCCAGTCCGCAGAAACGGTGCTGACCCCGGATGAATGTCAGCTACTGGGCTATCTGGAC
AAGGGAAAACGCAAGCGCAAAGAGAAAGCAGGTAGCTTGCAGTGGGCTTACATGGCGATAGCTAGACTGG
GCGGTTTTATGGACAGCAAGCGAACCGGAATTGCCAGCTGGGGCGCCCTCTGGTAAGGTTGGGAAGCCCT
GCAAAGTAAACTGGATGGCTTTCTTGCCGCCAAGGATCTGATGGCGCAGGGGATCAAGATCTGATCAAGA
GACAGGATGAGGATCGTTTCGCATGATTGAACAAGATGGATTGCACGCAGGTTCTCCGGCCGCTTGGGTG
GAGAGGCTATTCGGCTATGACTGGGCACAACAGACAATCGGCTGCTCTGATGCCGCCGTGTTCCGGCTGT
CAGCGCAGGGGCGCCCGGTTCTTTTTGTCAAGACCGACCTGTCCGGTGCCCTGAATGAACTGCAGGACGA
GGCAGCGCGGCTATCGTGGCTGGCCACGACGGGCGTTCCTTGCGCAGCTGTGCTCGACGTTGTCACTGAA
GCGGGAAGGGACTGGCTGCTATTGGGCGAAGTGCCGGGGCAGGATCTCCTGTCATCCCACCTTGCTCCTG
CCGAGAAAGTATCCATCATGGCTGATGCAATGCGGCGGCTGCATACGCTTGATCCGGCTACCTGCCCATT
CGACCACCAAGCGAAACATCGCATCGAGCGAGCACGTACTCGGATGGAAGCCGGTCTTGTCGATCAGGAT
GATCTGGACGAAGAGCATCAGGGGCTCGCGCCAGCCGAACTGTTCGCCAGGCTCAAGGCGCGCATGCCCG
ACGGCGAGGATCTCGTCGTGACCCATGGCGATGCCTGCTTGCCGAATATCATGGTGGAAAATGGCCGCTT
TTCTGGATTCATCGACTGTGGCCGGCTGGGTGTGGCGGACCGCTATCAGGACATAGCGTTGGCTACCCGT
GATATTGCTGAAGAGCTTGGCGGCGAATGGGCTGACCGCTTCCTCGTGCTTTACGGTATCGCCGCTCCCG
ATTCGCAGCGCATCGCCTTCTATCGCCTTCTTGACGAGTTCTTCTGAATTGAAAAAGGAAGAGTATGAGT
ATTCAACATTTCCGTGTCGCCCTTATTCCCTTTTTTGCGGCATTTTGCCTTCCTGTTTTTGCTCACCCAG
AAACGCTGGTGAAAGTAAAAGATGCTGAAGATCAGTTGGGTGCACGAGTGGGTTACATCGAACTGGATCT
CAACAGCGGTAAGATCCTTGAGAGTTTTCGCCCCGAAGAACGTTTTCCAATGATGAGCACTTTTAAAGTT
CTGCTATGTGGCGCGGTATTATCCCGTATTGACGCCGGGCAAGAGCAACTCGGTCGCCGCATACACTATT
CTCAGAATGACTTGGTTGAGTACTCACCAGTCACAGAAAAGCATCTTACGGATGGCATGACAGTAAGAGA
ATTATGCAGTGCTGCCATAACCATGAGTGATAACACTGCGGCCAACTTACTTCTGACAACGATCGGAGGA
CCGAAGGAGCTAACCGCTTTTTTGCACAACATGGGGGATCATGTAACTCGCCTTGATCGTTGGGAACCGG
AGCTGAATGAAGCCATACCAAACGACGAGCGTGACACCACGATGCCTGTAGCAATGGCAACAACGTTGCG
CAAACTATTAACTGGCGAACTACTTACTCTAGCTTCCCGGCAACAATTAATAGACTGGATGGAGGCGGAT
AAAGTTGCAGGACCACTTCTGCGCTCGGCCCTTCCGGCTGGCTGGTTTATTGCTGATAAATCTGGAGCCG
GTGAGCGTGGGTCTCGCGGTATCATTGCAGCACTGGGGCCAGATGGTAAGCCCTCCCGTATCGTAGTTAT
CTACACGACGGGGAGTCAGGCAACTATGGATGAACGAAATAGACAGATCGCTGAGATAGGTGCCTCACTG
ATTAAGCATTGGTAACTGTCAGACCAAGTTTACTCATATATACTTTAGATTGATTTAAAACTTCATTTTT
AATTTAAAAGGATCTAGGTGAAGATCCTTTTTGATAATCTCATGACCAAAATCCCTTAACGTGAGTTTTC
GTTCCACTGAGCGTCAGACCCCGTAGAAAAGATCAAAGGATCTTCTTGAGATCCTTTTTTTCTGCGCGTA
ATCTGCTGCTTGCAAACAAAAAAACCACCGCTACCAGCGGTGGTTTGTTTGCCGGATCAAGAGCTACCAA
CTCTTTTTCCGAAGGTAACTGGCTTCAGCAGAGCGCAGATACCAAATACTGTTCTTCTAGTGTAGCCGTA
GTTAGGCCACCACTTCAAGAACTCTGTAGCACCGCCTACATACCTCGCTCTGCTAATCCTGTTACCAGTG
GCTGCTGCCAGTGGCGATAAGTCGTGTCTTACCGGGTTGGACTCAAGACGATAGTTACCGGATAAGGCGC
AGCGGTCGGGCTGAACGGGGGGTTCGTGCACACAGCCCAGCTTGGAGCGAACGACCTACACCGAACTGAG
ATACCTACAGCGTGAGCTATGAGAAAGCGCCACGCTTCCCGAAGGGAGAAAGGCGGACAGGTATCCGGTA
AGCGGCAGGGTCGGAACAGGAGAGCGCACGAGGGAGCTTCCAGGGGGAAACGCCTGGTATCTTTATAGTC
CTGTCGGGTTTCGCCACCTCTGACTTGAGCGTCGATTTTTGTGATGCTCGTCAGGGGGGCGGAGCCTATG
GAAAAACGCCAGCAACGCGGCCTTTTTACGGTTCCTGGCCTTTTGCTGGCCTTTTGCTCACATGTTCTTT
CCTGCGTTATCCCCTGATTCTGTGGATAACCGTATTACCGCCTTTGAGTGAGCTGATACCGCTCGCCGCA
GCCGAACGACCGAGCGCAGCGAGTCAGTGAGCGAGGAAGCGGAAG
